>Addgene plasmid #156677 | pD649-HAsp-LILRA5-Fc(DAPA)-AviTag-6xHis | addgene full sequence | sequence record 444420 | Addgene NGS Result
TTTCAATATTATTGAAGCATTTATCAGGGTTATTGTCTCATGAGCGGATACATATTTGAATGTATTTAGA
AAAATAAACAAATAGGGGTCAGTGTTACAACCAATTAACCAATTCTGAACATTATCGCGAGCCCATTTAT
ACCTGAATATGGCTCATAACACCCCTTGCTCATGACCAAAATCCCTTAACGTGAGTTACGCGCGCGTCGT
TCCACTGAGCGTCAGACCCCGTAGAAAAGATCAAAGGATCTTCTTGAGATCCTTTTTTTCTGCGCGTAAT
CTGCTGCTTGCAAACAAAAAAACCACCGCTACCAGCGGTGGTTTGTTTGCCGGATCAAGAGCTACCAACT
CTTTTTCCGAAGGTAACTGGCTTCAGCAGAGCGCAGATACCAAATACTGTTCTTCTAGTGTAGCCGTAGT
TAGCCCACCACTTCAAGAACTCTGTAGCACCGCCTACATACCTCGCTCTGCTAATCCTGTTACCAGTGGC
TGCTGCCAGTGGCGATAAGTCGTGTCTTACCGGGTTGGACTCAAGACGATAGTTACCGGATAAGGCGCAG
CGGTCGGGCTGAACGGGGGGTTCGTGCACACAGCCCAGCTTGGAGCGAACGACCTACACCGAACTGAGAT
ACCTACAGCGTGAGCTATGAGAAAGCGCCACGCTTCCCGAAGGGAGAAAGGCGGACAGGTATCCGGTAAG
CGGCAGGGTCGGAACAGGAGAGCGCACGAGGGAGCTTCCAGGGGGAAACGCCTGGTATCTTTATAGTCCT
GTCGGGTTTCGCCACCTCTGACTTGAGCGTCGATTTTTGTGATGCTCGTCAGGGGGGCGGAGCCTATGGA
AAAACGCCAGCAACGCGGCCTTTTTACGGTTCCTGGCCTTTTGCTGGCCTTTTGCTCACATGTTCTTTCC
TGCGTTATCCCCTGATTCTGTGGATAACCGTATTACCGCCTTTGAGTGAGCTGATACCGCTCGCCGCAGC
CGAACGACCGAGCGCAGCGAGTCAGTGAGCGAGGAAGCGGAAGGCGAGAGTAGGGAACTGCCAGGCATCA
AACTAAGCAGAAGGCCCCTGACGGATGGCCTTTTTGCGTTTCTACAAACTCTTTCTGTGTTGTAAAACGA
CGGCCAGTCTTAAGCTCGGGCCCCCTGGGCGGTTCTGATAACGAGTAATCGTTAATCCGCAAATAACGTA
AAAACCCGCTTCGGCGGGTTTTTTTATGGGGGGAGTTTAGGGAAAGAGCATTTGTCAGAATATTTAAGGG
CGCCTGTCACTTTGCTTGATATATGAGAATTATTTAACCTTATAAATGAGAAAAAAGCAACGCACTTTAA
ATAAGATACGTTGCTTTTTCGATTGATGAACACCTATAATTAAACTATTCATCTATTATTTATGATTTTT
TGTATATACAATATTTCTAGTTTGTTAAAGAGAATTAAGAAAATAAATCTCGAAAATAATAAAGGGAAAA
TCAGTTTTTGATATCAAAATTATACATGTCAACGATAATACAAAATATAATACAAACTATAAGATGTTAT
CAGTATTTATTATCATTTAGAATAAATTTTGTGTCGCCCTTAATTGTGAGCGGATAACAATTACGAGCTT
CATGCACAGTGGCGTTGACTCAATATTGGCCATTAGCCATATTATTCATTGGTTATATAGCATAAATCAA
TATTGGCTATTGGCCATTGCATACGTTGTATCTATATCATAATATGTACATTTATATTGGCTCATGTCCA
ATATGACCGCCATGTTGGCATTGATTATTGACTAGTTATTAATAGTAATCAATTACGGGGTCATTAGTTC
ATAGCCCATATATGGAGTTCCGCGTTACATAACTTACGGTAAATGGCCCGCCTGGCTGACCGCCCAACGA
CCCCCGCCCATTGACGTCAATAATGACGTATGTTCCCATAGTAACGCCAATAGGGACTTTCCATTGACGT
CAATGGGTGGAGTATTTACGGTAAACTGCCCACTTGGCAGTACATCAAGTGTATCATATGCCAAGTACGC
CCCCTATTGACGTCAATGACGGTAAATGGCCCGCCTGGCATTATGCCCAGTACATGACCTTATGGGACTT
TCCTACTTGGCAGTACATCTACGTATTAGTCATCGCTATTACCATGGTGATGCGGTTTTGGCAGTACATC
AATGGGCGTGGATAGCGGTTTGACTCACGGGGATTTCCAAGTCTCCACCCCATTGACGTCAATGGGAGTT
TGTTTTGGCACCAAAATCAACGGGACTTTCCAAAATGTCGTAACAACTCCGCCCCATTGACGCAAATGGG
CGGTAGGCGTGTACGGTGGGAGGTCTATATAAGCAGAGCTCGTTTAGTGAACCGTCAGATCGCCTGGAGA
CGCCATCCACGCTGTTTTGACCTCCATAGAAGACACCGGGACCGATCCAGCCTCCGCGGCCGGGAACGGT
GCATTGGAACGCGGATTCCCCGTGCCAAGAGTGACGTAAGTACCGCCTATAGAGTCTATAGGCCCACCCC
CTTGGCTTCGTTAGAACGCGGCTACAATTAATACATAACCTTATGTATCATACACATACGATTTAGGTGA
CACTATAGAATAACATCCACTTTGCCTTTCTCTCCACAGGTGTCCACTCCCAGGTCCAACTGCACCTCGG
TTCTATCGAAAACGCGCCTGCTAGCGCCACCATGAAGACCATCATTGCCCTGAGCTACATCTTCTGCCTG
GTGTTCGCTGCGGCCGCCGGAAATCTGTCTAAAGCCACACTTTGGGCCGAGCCTGGCTCTGTGATTAGCA
GAGGCAACAGCGTGACCATCAGATGCCAGGGCACACTGGAAGCCCAAGAGTACAGACTGGTCAAAGAGGG
CAGCCCCGAGCCTTGGGATACCCAGAATCCTCTGGAACCTAAGAACAAGGCCCGGTTCAGCATCCCCAGC
ATGACAGAACACCACGCCGGCAGATACCGGTGCTACTATTATAGCCCTGCCGGATGGTCCGAGCCTAGCG
ATCCTCTTGAACTGGTGGTCACCGGCTTCTACAACAAGCCCACACTGTCTGCCCTGCCTTCTCCTGTGGT
CACCTCTGGCGAAAATGTGACCCTGCAGTGCGGCAGCAGACTGAGATTCGACCGGTTCATCCTGACCGAG
GAAGGCGATCACAAGCTGAGCTGGACACTGGATAGCCAGCTGACCCCTTCTGGCCAGTTTCAGGCTCTGT
TTCCTGTGGGCCCTGTGACACCTAGCCACAGATGGATGCTGAGATGCTACGGCTCCAGACGGCACATCCT
GCAAGTTTGGAGCGAGCCAAGCGACCTGCTGGAAATTCCTGTGTCCGGCGCTGCCGATAATCTGAGCCCT
AGCCAGAACAAGAGCGATAGCGGAACAGCCAGCCATCTGCAGGACTACGCCGTGGAAAACCTGATCAGAG
GCGCGCCGGGCGGCGACAAGACCCACACCTGCCCCCCCTGCCCAGCTCCAGAACTGCTGGGAGGGCCTTC
CGTGTTCCTGTTCCCCCCCAAGCCCAAGGACACCCTGATGATCAGCAGGACCCCCGAGGTGACCTGCGTG
GTGGTGGCCGTGTCCCACGAGGACCCAGAGGTGAAGTTCAACTGGTACGTGGACGGCGTGGAGGTGCACA
ACGCCAAGACCAAGCCCAGAGAGGAGCAGTACAACAGCACCTACAGGGTGGTGTCCGTGCTGACCGTGCT
GCACCAGGACTGGCTGAACGGCAAAGAATACAAGTGCAAAGTCTCCAACAAGGCCCTGGCTGCCCCAATC
GAAAAGACAATCAGCAAGGCCAAGGGCCAGCCACGGGAGCCCCAGGTGTACACCCTGCCCCCCAGCCGGG
AGGAGATGACCAAGAACCAGGTGTCCCTGACCTGTCTGGTGAAGGGCTTCTACCCCAGCGATATCGCCGT
GGAGTGGGAGAGCAACGGCCAGCCCGAGAACAACTACAAGACCACCCCCCCAGTGCTGGACAGCGACGGC
AGCTTCTTCCTGTACAGCAAGCTGACCGTGGACAAGTCCAGGTGGCAGCAGGGCAACGTGTTCAGCTGCA
GCGTGATGCACGAGGCCCTGCACAACCACTACACCCAGAAGTCCCTGAGCCTGAGCCCCGGCGGCAGCGG
TCTTAATGATATTTTCGAGGCTCAGAAGATTGAGTGGCATGAACACCACCACCATCACCACTAAGGCCGG
CCTGTAGTCACTGGCACAACGCGTTACCCGGTAAGCCAATCGGGTATACACGGTCGTCATACTGCAGACA
GGGTTCTTCTACTTTGCAAGATAGTCTTGAGTAGTAAAATAAATAGATAGAGAAAATCAGCCTCGACTGT
GCCTTCTAGTTGCCAGCCATCTGTTGTTTGCCCCTCCCCCGTGCCTTCCTTGACCCTGGAAGGTGCCACT
CCCACTGTCCTTTCCTAATAAAATGAGGAAATTGCATCACAACACTCAACCCTATCTCGGTCTATTCTTT
TGATTTATAAGGGATTTTGCCGATTTCGGCCTATTGGTTAAAAAATGAGCTGATTTAACAAAAATTTAAC
GCGAATTAATTCTGTGGAATGTGTGTCAGTTAGGGTGTGGAAAGTCCCCAGGCTCCCCAGCAGGCAGAAG
TATGCAAAGCATGCATCTCAATTAGTCAGCAACCAGGTGTGGAAAGTCCCCAGGCTCCCCAGCAGGCAGA
AGTATGCAAAGCATGCATCTCAATTAGTCAGCAACCATAGTCCCGCCCCTAACTCCGCCCATCCCGCCCC
TAACTCCGCCCAGTTCCGCCCATTCTCCGCCCCATGGCTGACTAATTTTTTTTATTTATGCAGAGGCCGA
GGCCGCCTCTGCCTCTGAGCTATTCCAGAAGTAGTGAGGAGGCTTTTTTGGAGGCCTAGGCTTTTGCAAA
AAGCTCCCGGGAGCTTGTATATCCATTTTCGGATCTGATCAGCACGTGTTGACAATTAATCATCGGCATA
GTATATCGGCATAGTATAATACGACAAGGTGAGGAACTAAACCATGACCGAGTACAAGCCCACGGTGCGC
CTCGCCACCCGCGACGACGTCCCCAGGGCCGTACGCACCCTCGCCGCCGCGTTCGCCGACTACCCCGCCA
CGCGCCACACCGTCGATCCGGACCGCCACATCGAGCGGGTCACCGAGCTGCAAGAACTCTTCCTCACGCG
CGTCGGGCTCGACATCGGCAAGGTGTGGGTCGCGGACGACGGCGCCGCGGTGGCGGTCTGGACCACGCCG
GAGAGCGTCGAAGCGGGGGCGGTGTTCGCCGAGATCGGCCCGCGCATGGCCGAGTTGAGCGGTTCCCGGC
TGGCCGCGCAGCAACAGATGGAAGGCCTCCTGGCGCCGCACCGGCCCAAGGAGCCCGCGTGGTTCCTGGC
CACCGTCGGCGTCTCGCCCGACCACCAGGGCAAGGGTCTGGGCAGCGCCGTCGTGCTCCCCGGAGTGGAG
GCGGCCGAGCGCGCCGGGGTGCCCGCCTTCCTGGAGACATCCGCGCCCCGCAACCTCCCCTTCTACGAGC
GGCTCGGCTTCACCGTCACCGCCGACGTCGAGGTGCCCGAAGGACCGCGCACCTGGTGCATGACCCGCAA
GCCCGGTGCCTGACACGTGCTACGAGATTTCGATTCCACCGCCGCCTTCTATGAAAGGTTGGGCTTCGGA
ATCGTTTTCCGGGACGCCGGCTGGATGATCCTCCAGCGCGGGGATCTCATGCTGGAGTTCTTCGCCCACC
CCAACTTGTTTATTGCAGCTTATAATGGTTACAAATAAAGCAATAGCATCACAAATTTCACAAATAAAGC
ATTTTTTTCACTGCATTCTAGTTGTGGTTTGTCCAAACTCATCAATGTATCTTATCATGTCTGTATACCG
TCGACCTCTAGCTAGAGCTTGGCGTAATCATGGTCATTACCAATGCTTAATCAGTGAGGCACCTATCTCA
GCGATCTGTCTATTTCGTTCATCCATAGTTGCCTGACTCCCCGTCGTGTAGATAACTACGATACGGGAGG
GCTTACCATCTGGCCCCAGCGCTGCGATGATACCGCGAGAACCACGCTCACCGGCTCCGGATTTATCAGC
AATAAACCAGCCAGCCGGAAGGGCCGAGCGCAGAAGTGGTCCTGCAACTTTATCCGCCTCCATCCAGTCT
ATTAATTGTTGCCGGGAAGCTAGAGTAAGTAGTTCGCCAGTTAATAGTTTGCGCAACGTTGTTGCCATCG
CTACAGGCATCGTGGTGTCACGCTCGTCGTTTGGTATGGCTTCATTCAGCTCCGGTTCCCAACGATCAAG
GCGAGTTACATGATCCCCCATGTTGTGCAAAAAAGCGGTTAGCTCCTTCGGTCCTCCGATCGTTGTCAGA
AGTAAGTTGGCCGCAGTGTTATCACTCATGGTTATGGCAGCACTGCATAATTCTCTTACTGTCATGCCAT
CCGTAAGATGCTTTTCTGTGACTGGTGAGTACTCAACCAAGTCATTCTGAGAATAGTGTATGCGGCGACC
GAGTTGCTCTTGCCCGGCGTCAATACGGGATAATACCGCGCCACATAGCAGAACTTTAAAAGTGCTCATC
ATTGGAAAACGTTCTTCGGGGCGAAAACTCTCAAGGATCTTACCGCTGTTGAGATCCAGTTCGATGTAAC
CCACTCGTGCACCCAACTGATCTTCAGCATCTTTTACTTTCACCAGCGTTTCTGGGTGAGCAAAAACAGG
AAGGCAAAATGCCGCAAAAAAGGGAATAAGGGCGACACGGAAATGTTGAATACTCATATTCTTCCTT
Features (pLannotate 1.2.2; 21 found; start..end, strand, type, name):
    119..143     -  CDS            KanR (fragment): aminoglycoside phosphotransferase; aph(3')-Ia; confers resistance to kanamycin
    254..842     +  rep_origin     ori: high-copy-number ColE1/pMB1/pBR322/pUC origin of replication
   1067..1084    +  terminator     rrnB T2 terminator (fragment): transcription terminator T2 from the E. coli rrnB gene
   1109..1128    -  CDS            lacZα (fragment): LacZα fragment of β-galactosidase; lacZ fragment
   1584..1600    +  protein_bind   lac operator: The lac repressor binds to the lac operator to inhibit transcription in E. coli. This inhibition can be relieved by adding lactose or isopropyl-β-D-thiogalactopyranoside (IPTG). lac repressor encoded by lacI
   1843..2146    +  enhancer       CMV enhancer: human cytomegalovirus immediate early enhancer
   2147..2350    +  promoter       CMV promoter: human cytomegalovirus (CMV) immediate early promoter
   2486..2529    +  intron         CMV intron (fragment): modified intron A from human cytomegalovirus
   2581..2599    +  promoter       SP6 promoter: promoter for bacteriophage SP6 RNA polymerase
   2603..2640    +  CDS            IgH signal sequence (fragment): signal sequence from the mouse immunoglobulin heavy chain variable region
   2746..3429    +  CDS            LILRA5 (fragment): LIRA5_HUMAN - Also known as ILT11, LILRB7, LIR9. Experimental evidence at protein level: Swiss-Prot protein existence level 1. May play a role in triggering innate immune responses. Does not seem to play a role for any class I MHC antigen recognition. From Homo sapiens (Human).
   3445..4122    +  CDS            IGHG1 (fragment): IGHG1_HUMAN - Experimental evidence at protein level: Swiss-Prot protein existence level 1. Constant region of immunoglobulin heavy chains. Immunoglobulins, also known as antibodies, are membrane-bound or secreted glycoproteins produced by B lymphocytes. In the recognition phase of humoral immunity, the membrane-bound immunoglobulins serve as receptors which, upon binding of a specific antigen, trigger the clonal expansion and differentiation of B lymphocytes into immunoglobulins- secreting plasma cells. Secreted immunoglobulins mediate the effector phase of humoral immunity, which results in
   4337..4448    +  polyA_signal   bGH poly(A) signal: bovine growth hormone polyadenylation signal
   4449..4557    +  rep_origin     f1 ori (fragment): f1 bacteriophage origin of replication; arrow indicates direction of (+) strand synthesis
   4571..4900    +  promoter       SV40 promoter: SV40 enhancer and early promoter
   4948..4995    +  promoter       EM7 promoter: synthetic bacterial promoter&nbsp
   5014..5613    +  CDS            PuroR (fragment): puromycin N-acetyltransferase; pac from Streptomyces; confers resistance to puromycin
   5623..5748    +  CDS            ble (fragment): BLE_KLEPN - Experimental evidence at protein level: Swiss-Prot protein existence level 1. Binding protein with a strong affinity to the bleomycin family of antibiotics. Binds to CL990; an antimitotic-antibiotic compound. From Klebsiella pneumoniae.
   5743..5864    +  polyA_signal   SV40 poly(A) signal: SV40 polyadenylation signal
   5917..6777    -  CDS            AmpR: β-lactamase; bla; confers resistance to ampicillin, carbenicillin, and related antibiotics
   6780..89      -  promoter       AmpR promoter (fragment) (across the origin): bla
