[The description below was written by a language model from this plasmid's Addgene catalogue record and pLannotate feature annotations shown in this document.]
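Description:
pD649-HAsp-LILRA5-Fc(DAPA)-AviTag-6xHis is a mammalian expression plasmid built on the pD649 backbone for producing the extracellular domain of human LILRA5 (also known as LIR9/ILT11/CD85F), an immunoglobulin-superfamily leukocyte receptor, as a secreted Fc fusion protein. It is propagated in E. coli as a high-copy plasmid through a ColE1/pUC-type origin with ampicillin selection from the β-lactamase gene. The sequenced record is about 6.8 kb, consistent with the stated backbone plus a 681 bp insert.

Expression is driven by the CMV immediate-early enhancer and promoter, followed by a fragment of CMV intron A and an SP6 promoter that can serve for in vitro transcription or as a sequencing primer site. The open reading frame begins with a signal peptide: the construct name indicates an "HAsp" leader, and the annotation software matched part of this region to an immunoglobulin heavy chain signal sequence. This leader directs the product into the secretory pathway. The LILRA5 ectodomain sits between retained NotI and AscI sites, a modular arrangement that allows ectodomains to be exchanged. It is fused at its C terminus to a human IgG1 Fc carrying the D265A and P329A (DAPA) substitutions, which are generally used to reduce Fc effector binding. An AviTag for site-specific BirA biotinylation and a 6xHis tag for metal-affinity purification follow, although these two tags are not annotated separately in the feature table. A bGH polyadenylation signal terminates the transcript.

A second cassette, with SV40 and EM7 promoters, a puromycin N-acetyltransferase gene and an SV40 poly(A) signal, should allow puromycin selection of transfected mammalian cells. Short KanR, lacZα, ble and f1 ori fragments appear to be backbone remnants. The depositor notes that some plasmids in this collection may carry an IS4-like transposase upstream of the CMV promoter, but none is annotated here. The plasmid belongs to a collection used to map interactions among human IgSF cell-surface proteins.
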