Addgene plasmid #156677: pD649-HAsp-LILRA5-Fc(DAPA)-AviTag-6xHis
Purpose: Mammalian expression of cell-surface protein extracellular domain fused to Fc(DAPA)-Avi-6xHis. Protein is secreted from cells.
Depositing lab: Chris Garcia. Depositing organization: Stanford University. Publication: A Human IgSF Cell-Surface Interactome Reveals a Complex Network of Protein-Protein Interactions. Wojtowicz WM, Vielmetter J, Fernandes RA, Siepe DH, Eastman CL, Chisholm GB, Cox S, Klock H, Anderson PW, Rue SM, Miller JJ, Glaser SM, Bragstad ML, Vance J, Lam AW, Lesley SA, Zinn K, Garcia KC. Cell. 2020 Aug 20;182(4):1027-1043.e17. doi: 10.1016/j.cell.2020.07.025. PubMed 32822567.
Backbone
  Vector backbone: pD649
  Backbone size w/o insert (bp): 6106
  Vector type: Mammalian Expression
Growth in bacteria
  Bacterial resistance: Ampicillin, 100 μg/mL
  Growth temperature: 37°C
  Growth strain: DH5alpha
  Copy number: High Copy
Gene/Insert
  Gene/Insert name: LILRA5 (alt name: LIRA5)
  Species: H. sapiens (human)
  Insert size (bp): 681
  Mutation: Fc region of human IgG contains D265A and P329A mutations (DAPA)
  Entrez Gene: LILRA5 (a.k.a. CD85, CD85F, ILT-11, ILT11, LILRB7, LIR-9, LIR9)
  Promoter: CMV/SP6
  Tag / fusion protein: Fc(DAPA)-AviTag-6xHis (C terminal on backbone)
  Cloning method: Restriction Enzyme; 5′ cloning site GCGGCCGC (not destroyed); 3′ cloning site GGCGCGCC (not destroyed)
  Sequencing primers: 5′ ATTTAGGTGACACTATAG; 3′ CACGTACCAGTTGAACTTCACC
Resource information
  A portion of this plasmid was derived from a plasmid made by: synthesis by ThermoFisher
Terms and licenses: Academic/Nonprofit Terms; Industry Terms: Not Available to Industry
Depositor comments: Some plasmids in this collection may have an IS4-like element ISVsa5 family transposase upstream of the CMV promoter.
How to cite: pD649-HAsp-LILRA5-Fc(DAPA)-AviTag-6xHis was a gift from Chris Garcia (Addgene plasmid # 156677 ; http://n2t.net/addgene:156677 ; RRID:Addgene_156677)
