>Addgene plasmid #156677 | pD649-HAsp-LILRA5-Fc(DAPA)-AviTag-6xHis | depositor partial sequence | sequence record 302464 | insert (extracellular domain)
GGAAATCTGTCTAAAGCCACACTTTGGGCCGAGCCTGGCTCTGTGATTAGCAGAGGCAACAGCGTGACCA
TCAGATGCCAGGGCACACTGGAAGCCCAAGAGTACAGACTGGTCAAAGAGGGCAGCCCCGAGCCTTGGGA
TACCCAGAATCCTCTGGAACCTAAGAACAAGGCCCGGTTCAGCATCCCCAGCATGACAGAACACCACGCC
GGCAGATACCGGTGCTACTATTATAGCCCTGCCGGATGGTCCGAGCCTAGCGATCCTCTTGAACTGGTGG
TCACCGGCTTCTACAACAAGCCCACACTGTCTGCCCTGCCTTCTCCTGTGGTCACCTCTGGCGAAAATGT
GACCCTGCAGTGCGGCAGCAGACTGAGATTCGACCGGTTCATCCTGACCGAGGAAGGCGATCACAAGCTG
AGCTGGACACTGGATAGCCAGCTGACCCCTTCTGGCCAGTTTCAGGCTCTGTTTCCTGTGGGCCCTGTGA
CACCTAGCCACAGATGGATGCTGAGATGCTACGGCTCCAGACGGCACATCCTGCAAGTTTGGAGCGAGCC
AAGCGACCTGCTGGAAATTCCTGTGTCCGGCGCTGCCGATAATCTGAGCCCTAGCCAGAACAAGAGCGAT
AGCGGAACAGCCAGCCATCTGCAGGACTACGCCGTGGAAAACCTGATCAGA
